Addgene plasmid #205176: pAG1345 mCherry-FIREtag-DEVDG-MoA
Purpose: Expresses mCherry-FIREtag-DEVDG-MoA in mammalian cells
Depositing lab: Arnaud Gautier. Publication: A fluorogenic chemically induced dimerization technology for controlling, imaging and sensing protein proximity. Bottone S, Joliot O, Cakil ZV, El Hajji L, Rakotoarison LM, Boncompain G, Perez F, Gautier A. Nat Methods. 2023 Aug 28. doi: 10.1038/s41592-023-01988-8. PubMed 37640938.
Backbone
  Vector backbone: pIRES
  Backbone size w/o insert (bp): 4005
  Vector type: Mammalian Expression
  Selectable markers: Neomycin (select with G418)
Growth in bacteria
  Bacterial resistance: Kanamycin, 50 μg/mL
  Growth temperature: 37°C
  Growth strain: DH5alpha
  Copy number: High Copy
Gene/Insert
  Gene/Insert name: mCherry-cagedFIREtag
  Cloning method: Gibson Cloning
  Sequencing primers: 5′ cgcaaatgggcggtaggcgtg
Terms and licenses: Academic/Nonprofit Terms; Industry Terms: Not Available to Industry
How to cite: pAG1345 mCherry-FIREtag-DEVDG-MoA was a gift from Arnaud Gautier (Addgene plasmid # 205176 ; http://n2t.net/addgene:205176 ; RRID:Addgene_205176)
