[The description below was written by a language model from this plasmid's Addgene catalogue record and pLannotate feature annotations shown in this document.]
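Description:
pAG1345 mCherry-FIREtag-DEVDG-MoA is a mammalian expression plasmid of about 5 kb, catalogued as built on a pIRES backbone, although no IRES element appears in the annotated feature table. It is propagated in E. coli at high copy from a ColE1/pUC-type origin and also carries an f1 phage origin. A single NeoR/KanR (Tn5 aminoglycoside phosphotransferase) gene serves both hosts. The bacterial AmpR (bla) promoter drives it for kanamycin selection in bacteria, and the SV40 enhancer/early promoter, with an HSV TK polyadenylation signal, drives it for G418 selection in mammalian cells.

The payload is one open reading frame under the human CMV immediate-early enhancer and promoter, terminated by an SV40 poly(A) signal. It begins with the red fluorescent protein mCherry. Next comes a short segment annotated as a fragment of the FAST fluorogen-binding tag (a photoactive yellow protein derivative), which corresponds to the small FIREtag peptide named in the record. This is followed by a fragment of human monoamine oxidase A, the "MoA" of the plasmid name. The name also indicates a DEVDG motif between FIREtag and MoA. DEVD is the classic caspase-3 recognition sequence, but this short motif is not annotated separately, and the record does not explain what the MoA segment does.

The catalogue calls the insert "mCherry-cagedFIREtag", which suggests a FIREtag kept inactive until the linker is cleaved. The associated publication describes a fluorogenic chemically induced dimerization system for controlling, imaging and sensing protein proximity. The plasmid therefore appears to supply one component of a protease-responsive sensor, with mCherry reporting expression, though the caging mechanism and the partner construct are not stated in the record.
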