Features (pLannotate 1.2.2; 17 found; start..end, strand, type, name):
     61..364     +  enhancer       CMV enhancer: human cytomegalovirus immediate early enhancer
    365..568     +  promoter       CMV promoter: human cytomegalovirus (CMV) immediate early promoter
    591..614     +  misc_feature   MCS (fragment): multiple cloning site
    621..1328    +  CDS            mCherry: mCherry is a basic (constitutively fluorescent) red fluorescent protein published in 2004, derived from Discosoma sp.. It is reported to be a very rapidly-maturing monomer with low acid sensitivity.
   1344..1379    +  CDS            Y-FAST (fragment): small protein tag, derived from photoactive yellow protein, that allows in vivo fluorescent labeling by addition of a cell-permeant fluorogen (Plamont et al., 2016)
   1462..1483    +  misc_feature   MCS (fragment): multiple cloning site
   1497..1610    +  CDS            MAOA (fragment): AOFA_HUMAN - Experimental evidence at protein level: Swiss-Prot protein existence level 1. Catalyzes the oxidative deamination of biogenic and xenobiotic amines and has important functions in the metabolism of neuroactive and vasoactive amines in the central nervous system and peripheral tissues. MAOA preferentially oxidizes biogenic amines such as 5-hydroxytryptamine (5-HT), norepinephrine and epinephrine. From Homo sapiens (Human).
   1636..1720    +  CDS            large T antigen (fragment): large T antigen from SV40 (simian virus 40)
   1743..1864    +  polyA_signal   SV40 poly(A) signal: SV40 polyadenylation signal
   1898..2326    -  rep_origin     f1 ori (sequence partly withheld): f1 bacteriophage origin of replication; arrow indicates direction of (+) strand synthesis
   2353..2457    +  promoter       AmpR promoter: bla
   2459..2816    +  promoter       SV40 promoter: SV40 enhancer and early promoter
   2851..3645    +  CDS            NeoR/KanR: aminoglycoside phosphotransferase from Tn5; aph(3')-II (or nptII); confers resistance to neomycin, kanamycin, and G418 (Geneticin®)
   3666..3818    +  CDS            ble (fragment): BLE_KLEPN - Experimental evidence at protein level: Swiss-Prot protein existence level 1. Binding protein with a strong affinity to the bleomycin family of antibiotics. Binds to CL990; an antimitotic-antibiotic compound. From Klebsiella pneumoniae.
   3877..3924    +  polyA_signal   HSV TK poly(A) signal: herpes simplex virus thymidine kinase polyadenylation signal (Cole and Stacy, 1985)
   4015..4031    -  polyA_signal   bGH poly(A) signal (fragment): bovine growth hormone polyadenylation signal
   4253..4841    +  rep_origin     ori: high-copy-number ColE1/pMB1/pBR322/pUC origin of replication
>Addgene plasmid #205176 | pAG1345 mCherry-FIREtag-DEVDG-MoA | addgene full sequence | sequence record 406796 | Addgene NGS Result
TAGTTATTAATAGTAATCAATTACGGGGTCATTAGTTCATAGCCCATATATGGAGTTCCGCGTTACATAA
CTTACGGTAAATGGCCCGCCTGGCTGACCGCCCAACGACCCCCGCCCATTGACGTCAATAATGACGTATG
TTCCCATAGTAACGCCAATAGGGACTTTCCATTGACGTCAATGGGTGGAGTATTTACGGTAAACTGCCCA
CTTGGCAGTACATCAAGTGTATCATATGCCAAGTACGCCCCCTATTGACGTCAATGACGGTAAATGGCCC
GCCTGGCATTATGCCCAGTACATGACCTTATGGGACTTTCCTACTTGGCAGTACATCTACGTATTAGTCA
TCGCTATTACCATGGTGATGCGGTTTTGGCAGTACATCAATGGGCGTGGATAGCGGTTTGACTCACGGGG
ATTTCCAAGTCTCCACCCCATTGACGTCAATGGGAGTTTGTTTTGGCACCAAAATCAACGGGACTTTCCA
AAATGTCGTAACAACTCCGCCCCATTGACGCAAATGGGCGGTAGGCGTGTACGGTGGGAGGTCTATATAA
GCAGAGCTGGTTTAGTGAACCGTCAGATCCGCTAGCGCTACCGGACTCAGATCTGCCACCATGGTGAGCA
AGGGCGAGGAGGATAACATGGCCATCATCAAGGAGTTCATGCGCTTCAAGGTGCACATGGAGGGCTCCGT
GAACGGCCACGAGTTCGAGATCGAGGGCGAGGGCGAGGGCCGCCCCTACGAGGGCACCCAGACCGCCAAG
CTGAAGGTGACCAAGGGTGGCCCCCTGCCCTTCGCCTGGGACATCCTGTCCCCTCAGTTCATGTACGGCT
CCAAGGCCTACGTGAAGCACCCCGCCGACATCCCCGACTACTTGAAGCTGTCCTTCCCCGAGGGCTTCAA
GTGGGAGCGCGTGATGAACTTCGAGGACGGCGGCGTGGTGACCGTGACCCAGGACTCCTCCCTGCAGGAC
GGCGAGTTCATCTACAAGGTGAAGCTGCGCGGCACCAACTTCCCCTCCGACGGCCCCGTAATGCAGAAGA
AGACCATGGGCTGGGAGGCCTCCTCCGAGCGGATGTACCCCGAGGACGGCGCCCTGAAGGGCGAGATCAA
GCAGAGGCTGAAGCTGAAGGACGGCGGCCACTACGACGCTGAGGTCAAGACCACCTACAAGGCCAAGAAG
CCCGTGCAGCTGCCCGGCGCCTACAACGTCAACATCAAGTTGGACATCACCTCCCACAACGAGGACTACA
CCATCGTGGAACAGTACGAACGCGCCGAGGGCCGCCACTCCACCGGCGGCATGGACGAGCTGTACAAGTC
TAGAGGCGGCGGCTCCGGTGACAGATATTGGGTCTTTGTGAAACGGGTGGGCTCCGGCGGCGATGAGGTG
GATGGCTCCGGCGGCAGTGCTGGTGGTAGTGCTGGTGGTAGTGCTGGTGGTACTGGTGGTCCTCGAGCTC
AAGCTTCGAATTCGAGTGCTGGTGGTTTCTGGGAAAGGAACCTGCCCTCTGTTTCTGGCCTGCTGAAGAT
CATTGGATTTTCCACATCAGTAACTGCCCTGGGGTTTGTGCTGTACAAATACAAGCTCCTGCCACGGTCT
TGAGGATCCACCGGATCTAGATAACTGATCATAATCAGCCATACCACATTTGTAGAGGTTTTACTTGCTT
TAAAAAACCTCCCACACCTCCCCCTGAACCTGAAACATAAAATGAATGCAATTGTTGTTGTTAACTTGTT
TATTGCAGCTTATAATGGTTACAAATAAAGCAATAGCATCACAAATTTCACAAATAAAGCATTTTTTTCA
CTGCATTCTAGTTGTGGTTTGTCCAAACTCATCAATGTATCTTAAGGCGTAAATTGTAAGCGTTAATATT
TTGTTAAAATTCGCGTTAAATTTTTGTTAAATCAGCTCATTTTTTAACCAATAGGCCGAAATCGGCAAAA
TCCCTTATAAATCAAAAGAATAGACCGAGATAGGGT
[37 nt withheld, positions 1997-2033]
AAAGAACGTGGACTCCAACGTCAAAGG
[49 nt withheld, positions 2061-2109]
T
[91 nt withheld, positions 2111-2201]
G
[124 nt withheld, positions 2203-2326]
CAGGTGGCACTTTTCGGGGAAATGTGCGCGGAACCCCTATTTGTTTATTTTTCTAAATACATTCAAATAT
GTATCCGCTCATGAGACAATAACCCTGATAAATGCTTCAATAATATTGAAAAAGGAAGAGTCCTGAGGCG
GAAAGAACCAGCTGTGGAATGTGTGTCAGTTAGGGTGTGGAAAGTCCCCAGGCTCCCCAGCAGGCAGAAG
TATGCAAAGCATGCATCTCAATTAGTCAGCAACCAGGTGTGGAAAGTCCCCAGGCTCCCCAGCAGGCAGA
AGTATGCAAAGCATGCATCTCAATTAGTCAGCAACCATAGTCCCGCCCCTAACTCCGCCCATCCCGCCCC
TAACTCCGCCCAGTTCCGCCCATTCTCCGCCCCATGGCTGACTAATTTTTTTTATTTATGCAGAGGCCGA
GGCCGCCTCGGCCTCTGAGCTATTCCAGAAGTAGTGAGGAGGCTTTTTTGGAGGCCTAGGCTTTTGCAAA
GATCGATCAAGAGACAGGATGAGGATCGTTTCGCATGATTGAACAAGATGGATTGCACGCAGGTTCTCCG
GCCGCTTGGGTGGAGAGGCTATTCGGCTATGACTGGGCACAACAGACAATCGGCTGCTCTGATGCCGCCG
TGTTCCGGCTGTCAGCGCAGGGGCGCCCGGTTCTTTTTGTCAAGACCGACCTGTCCGGTGCCCTGAATGA
ACTGCAAGACGAGGCAGCGCGGCTATCGTGGCTGGCCACGACGGGCGTTCCTTGCGCAGCTGTGCTCGAC
GTTGTCACTGAAGCGGGAAGGGACTGGCTGCTATTGGGCGAAGTGCCGGGGCAGGATCTCCTGTCATCTC
ACCTTGCTCCTGCCGAGAAAGTATCCATCATGGCTGATGCAATGCGGCGGCTGCATACGCTTGATCCGGC
TACCTGCCCATTCGACCACCAAGCGAAACATCGCATCGAGCGAGCACGTACTCGGATGGAAGCCGGTCTT
GTCGATCAGGATGATCTGGACGAAGAGCATCAGGGGCTCGCGCCAGCCGAACTGTTCGCCAGGCTCAAGG
CGAGCATGCCCGACGGCGAGGATCTCGTCGTGACCCATGGCGATGCCTGCTTGCCGAATATCATGGTGGA
AAATGGCCGCTTTTCTGGATTCATCGACTGTGGCCGGCTGGGTGTGGCGGACCGCTATCAGGACATAGCG
TTGGCTACCCGTGATATTGCTGAAGAGCTTGGCGGCGAATGGGCTGACCGCTTCCTCGTGCTTTACGGTA
TCGCCGCTCCCGATTCGCAGCGCATCGCCTTCTATCGCCTTCTTGACGAGTTCTTCTGAGCGGGACTCTG
GGGTTCGAAATGACCGACCAAGCGACGCCCAACCTGCCATCACGAGATTTCGATTCCACCGCCGCCTTCT
ATGAAAGGTTGGGCTTCGGAATCGTTTTCCGGGACGCCGGCTGGATGATCCTCCAGCGCGGGGATCTCAT
GCTGGAGTTCTTCGCCCACCCTAGGGGGAGGCTAACTGAAACACGGAAGGAGACAATACCGGAAGGAACC
CGCGCTATGACGGCAATAAAAAGACAGAATAAAACGCACGGTGTTGGGTCGTTTGTTCATAAACGCGGGG
TTCGGTCCCAGGGCTGGCACTCTGTCGATACCCCACCGAGACCCCATTGGGGCCAATACGCCCGCGTTTC
TTCCTTTTCCCCACCCCACCCCCCAAGTTCGGGTGAAGGCCCAGGGCTCGCAGCCAACGTCGGGGCGGCA
GGCCCTGCCATAGCCTCAGGTTACTCATATATACTTTAGATTGATTTAAAACTTCATTTTTAATTTAAAA
GGATCTAGGTGAAGATCCTTTTTGATAATCTCATGACCAAAATCCCTTAACGTGAGTTTTCGTTCCACTG
AGCGTCAGACCCCGTAGAAAAGATCAAAGGATCTTCTTGAGATCCTTTTTTTCTGCGCGTAATCTGCTGC
TTGCAAACAAAAAAACCACCGCTACCAGCGGTGGTTTGTTTGCCGGATCAAGAGCTACCAACTCTTTTTC
CGAAGGTAACTGGCTTCAGCAGAGCGCAGATACCAAATACTGTTCTTCTAGTGTAGCCGTAGTTAGGCCA
CCACTTCAAGAACTCTGTAGCACCGCCTACATACCTCGCTCTGCTAATCCTGTTACCAGTGGCTGCTGCC
AGTGGCGATAAGTCGTGTCTTACCGGGTTGGACTCAAGACGATAGTTACCGGATAAGGCGCAGCGGTCGG
GCTGAACGGGGGGTTCGTGCACACAGCCCAGCTTGGAGCGAACGACCTACACCGAACTGAGATACCTACA
GCGTGAGCTATGAGAAAGCGCCACGCTTCCCGAAGGGAGAAAGGCGGACAGGTATCCGGTAAGCGGCAGG
GTCGGAACAGGAGAGCGCACGAGGGAGCTTCCAGGGGGAAACGCCTGGTATCTTTATAGTCCTGTCGGGT
TTCGCCACCTCTGACTTGAGCGTCGATTTTTGTGATGCTCGTCAGGGGGGCGGAGCCTATGGAAAAACGC
CAGCAACGCGGCCTTTTTACGGTTCCTGGCCTTTTGCTGGCCTTTTGCTCACATGTTCTTTCCTGCGTTA
TCCCCTGATTCTGTGGATAACCGTATTACCGCCATGCAT
